>Addgene plasmid #140375 | pJBL705 | addgene full sequence | sequence record 297846 | Addgene NGS Result
ACGGTTCCTGGCCTTTTGCTGGCCTTTTGCTCACATGTTCTTTCCTGCGTTATCCCCTGATTCTGTGGAT
AACCGTATTACCGCCTTTGAGTGAGCTGATACCGCTCGCCGCAGCCGAACGACCGAGCGCAGCGAGTCAG
TGAGCGAGGAAGCGGAAGAGCGCCCAATACGCAAACCGCCTCTCCCCGCGCGTTGGCCGATTCATTAATG
CAGCTGGCACGACAGGTTTCCCGACTGGAAAGCGGGCAGTGAGCGCAACGCAATTAATGTGAGTTAGCTC
ACTCATTAGGCACCCCAGGCTTTACACTTTATGCTTCCGGCTCGTATGTTGTGTGGAATTGTGAGCGGAT
AACAATTTCACACAGGAAACAGCTATGACCATGATTACGCCAAGCTTGCATGCCTGCAGGTCGACTCTAG
ATAATACGACTCACTATAGGAGGTCCCTATCAGTGATAGAGACCCACATACTCTGATGATCCGAGACGGT
CGGGTCCAGATATTCGTATCTGTCGAGTAGAGTGTGGGCTCGGATCATTCATGGCAAGAGACGGTCGGGT
CCAGATATTCGTATCTGTCGAGTAGAGTGTGGGCTCTTGCCATGTGTATGTGGGTAGCATAACCCCTTGG
GGCCTCTAAACGGGTCTTGAGGGGTTTTTTGATCCCCGGGTACCGAGCTCGAATTCACTGGCCGTCGTTT
TACAACGTCGTGACTGGGAAAACCCTGGCGTTACCCAACTTAATCGCCTTGCAGCACATCCCCCTTTCGC
CAGCTGGCGTAATAGCGAAGAGGCCCGCACCGATCGCCCTTCCCAACAGTTGCGCAGCCTGAATGGCGAA
TGGCGCCTGATGCGGTATTTTCTCCTTACGCATCTGTGCGGTATTTCACACCGCATATGGTGCACTCTCA
GTACAATCTGCTCTGATGCCGCATAGTTAAGCCAGCCCCGACACCCGCCAACACCCGCTGACGCGCCCTG
ACGGGCTTGTCTGCTCCCGGCATCCGCTTACAGACAAGCTGTGACCGTCTCCGGGAGCTGCATGTGTCAG
AGGTTTTCACCGTCATCACCGAAACGCGCGAGACGAAAGGGCCTCGTGATACGCCTATTTTTATAGGTTA
ATGTCATGATAATAATGGTTTCTTAGACGTCAGGTGGCACTTTTCGGGGAAATGTGCGCGGAACCCCTAT
TTGTTTATTTTTCTAAATACATTCAAATATGTATCCGCTCATGAGACAATAACCCTGATAAATGCTTCAA
TAATATTGAAAAAGGAAGAGTATGAGTATTCAACATTTCCGTGTCGCCCTTATTCCCTTTTTTGCGGCAT
TTTGCCTTCCTGTTTTTGCTCACCCAGAAACGCTGGTGAAAGTAAAAGATGCTGAAGATCAGTTGGGTGC
ACGAGTGGGTTACATCGAACTGGATCTCAACAGCGGTAAGATCCTTGAGAGTTTTCGCCCCGAAGAACGT
TTTCCAATGATGAGCACTTTTAAAGTTCTGCTATGTGGCGCGGTATTATCCCGTATTGACGCCGGGCAAG
AGCAACTCGGTCGCCGCATACACTATTCTCAGAATGACTTGGTTGAGTACTCACCAGTCACAGAAAAGCA
TCTTACGGATGGCATGACAGTAAGAGAATTATGCAGTGCTGCCATAACCATGAGTGATAACACTGCGGCC
AACTTACTTCTGACAACGATCGGAGGACCGAAGGAGCTAACCGCTTTTTTGCACAACATGGGGGATCATG
TAACTCGCCTTGATCGTTGGGAACCGGAGCTGAATGAAGCCATACCAAACGACGAGCGTGACACCACGAT
GCCTGTAGCAATGGCAACAACGTTGCGCAAACTATTAACTGGCGAACTACTTACTCTAGCTTCCCGGCAA
CAATTAATAGACTGGATGGAGGCGGATAAAGTTGCAGGACCACTTCTGCGCTCGGCCCTTCCGGCTGGCT
GGTTTATTGCTGATAAATCTGGAGCCGGTGAGCGTGGGTCTCGCGGTATCATTGCAGCACTGGGGCCAGA
TGGTAAGCCCTCCCGTATCGTAGTTATCTACACGACGGGGAGTCAGGCAACTATGGATGAACGAAATAGA
CAGATCGCTGAGATAGGTGCCTCACTGATTAAGCATTGGTAACTGTCAGACCAAGTTTACTCATATATAC
TTTAGATTGATTTAAAACTTCATTTTTAATTTAAAAGGATCTAGGTGAAGATCCTTTTTGATAATCTCAT
GACCAAAATCCCTTAACGTGAGTTTTCGTTCCACTGAGCGTCAGACCCCGTAGAAAAGATCAAAGGATCT
TCTTGAGATCCTTTTTTTCTGCGCGTAATCTGCTGCTTGCAAACAAAAAAACCACCGCTACCAGCGGTGG
TTTGTTTGCCGGATCAAGAGCTACCAACTCTTTTTCCGAAGGTAACTGGCTTCAGCAGAGCGCAGATACC
AAATACTGTTCTTCTAGTGTAGCCGTAGTTAGGCCACCACTTCAAGAACTCTGTAGCACCGCCTACATAC
CTCGCTCTGCTAATCCTGTTACCAGTGGCTGCTGCCAGTGGCGATAAGTCGTGTCTTACCGGGTTGGACT
CAAGACGATAGTTACCGGATAAGGCGCAGCGGTCGGGCTGAACGGGGGGTTCGTGCACACAGCCCAGCTT
GGAGCGAACGACCTACACCGAACTGAGATACCTACAGCGTGAGCTATGAGAAAGCGCCACGCTTCCCGAA
GGGAGAAAGGCGGACAGGTATCCGGTAAGCGGCAGGGTCGGAACAGGAGAGCGCACGAGGGAGCTTCCAG
GGGGAAACGCCTGGTATCTTTATAGTCCTGTCGGGTTTCGCCACCTCTGACTTGAGCGTCGATTTTTGTG
ATGCTCGTCAGGGGGGCGGAGCCTATGGAAAAACGCCAGCAACGCGGCCTTTTT
Features (pLannotate 1.2.2; 16 found; start..end, strand, type, name):
     25..158     +  rep_origin     RSF ori (fragment): Plasmids containing the RSF 1030 origin of replication can be propagated in E. coli cells that contain additional plasmids with compatible origins.
    160..252     +  CDS            lacI (fragment): lac repressor; lacI; The lac repressor binds to the lac operator to inhibit transcription in E. coli. This inhibition can be relieved by adding lactose or isopropyl-β-D-thiogalactopyranoside (IPTG).
    265..286     +  protein_bind   CAP binding site: CAP binding activates transcription in the presence of cAMP. E. coli catabolite activator protein
    301..331     +  promoter       lac promoter: promoter for the E. coli lac operon
    339..355     +  protein_bind   lac operator: The lac repressor binds to the lac operator to inhibit transcription in E. coli. This inhibition can be relieved by adding lactose or isopropyl-β-D-thiogalactopyranoside (IPTG). lac repressor encoded by lacI
    392..421     -  misc_feature   MCS (fragment): pUC18/19 multiple cloning site
    422..440     +  promoter       T7 promoter: promoter for bacteriophage T7 RNA polymerase
    444..462     +  promoter       PLtetO-1 promoter (fragment): modified phage lambda PL promoter with tet operator sites (Lutz and Bujard, 1997)
    615..661     +  terminator     T7 terminator: transcription terminator for bacteriophage T7 RNA polymerase
    661..686     -  misc_feature   MCS (fragment): pUC18/19 multiple cloning site
    683..840     +  CDS            lacZα (fragment): LacZα fragment of β-galactosidase; lacZ fragment
    846..945     -  misc_feature   bom (fragment): basis of mobility region from pBR322
   1047..1082    -  CDS            rop (fragment): Rop protein, which maintains plasmids at low copy number; rop
   1177..1281    +  promoter       AmpR promoter: bla
   1282..2142    +  CDS            AmpR: β-lactamase; bla; confers resistance to ampicillin, carbenicillin, and related antibiotics
   2313..2901    +  rep_origin     ori: high-copy-number ColE1/pMB1/pBR322/pUC origin of replication
