[The description below was written by a language model from this plasmid's Addgene catalogue record and pLannotate feature annotations shown in this document.]
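Description:
pJBL705 is a small (about 2.9 kb) synthetic-biology plasmid built on the pUC19 backbone that serves as a DNA template for a TetR-regulated fluorescent RNA reporter. It is propagated in E. coli at high copy number through the pUC-type ColE1/pMB1 origin and is selected with ampicillin via the β-lactamase gene and its native promoter. The remaining annotations, including the CAP binding site, lac promoter and operator, lacZα fragment and split multiple cloning site, are pUC19 remnants flanking the insertion point. The short hits to RSF ori, lacI, bom and rop are partial matches to backbone sequence rather than functional elements.

The insert, T7-5BP-tetO-3WJdB-T, was assembled by Gibson cloning into the polylinker. It consists of a bacteriophage T7 promoter followed by a tet operator, which the feature table detects as a short fragment matching PLtetO-1. According to the record, the operator is placed five base pairs downstream of the promoter. Next comes the sequence encoding the 3WJdB RNA, which is not annotated in the feature table but would lie in the unannotated gap before the T7 terminator that closes the unit. 3WJdB is a three-way-junction dimeric Broccoli aptamer that fluoresces when it binds its dye ligand, so the output is RNA rather than protein.

When TetR occupies the operator, it blocks T7 RNA polymerase from transcribing the aptamer. A tetracycline-class ligand releases TetR and restores signal. The associated publication concerns cell-free biosensors for water contaminants, which is consistent with use as an in vitro transcription template. The name suggests it may be one of several promoter–operator spacing variants, though the record does not say so.
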