Addgene plasmid #140375: pJBL705
Purpose: Expresses TetR-regulated 3WJdB RNA aptamer driven by T7 promoter with the tetO sequence 5BP dowsntream from the promoter
Depositing lab: Julius Lucks. Depositing organization: Northwestern University. Publication: Cell-free biosensors for rapid detection of water contaminants. Jung JK, Alam KK, Verosloff MS, Capdevila DA, Desmau M, Clauer PR, Lee JW, Nguyen PQ, Pasten PA, Matiasek SJ, Gaillard JF, Giedroc DP, Collins JJ, Lucks JB. Nat Biotechnol. 2020 Jul 6. pii: 10.1038/s41587-020-0571-7. doi: 10.1038/s41587-020-0571-7. PubMed 32632301.
Backbone
  Vector backbone: pUC19
  Vector type: Synthetic Biology
Growth in bacteria
  Bacterial resistance: Ampicillin, 100 μg/mL
  Growth temperature: 37°C
  Growth strain: DH5alpha
  Copy number: High Copy
Gene/Insert
  Gene/Insert name: T7-5BP-tetO-3WJdB-T
  Species: Synthetic
  Cloning method: Gibson Cloning
Terms and licenses: Academic/Nonprofit Terms; Industry Terms: Not Available to Industry
How to cite: pJBL705 was a gift from Julius Lucks (Addgene plasmid # 140375 ; http://n2t.net/addgene:140375 ; RRID:Addgene_140375)
